Addgene plasmid #104907: BB3cH_pGAP_23*_pLAT1_Cas9
Purpose: hCas9 under control of LAT1 for direct cloning of HH-sgRNA-HDV PCR products for episomal expression in P. pastoris and selection on Hyg
Depositing lab: Brigitte Gasser. Depositing organization: Universitaet fur Bodenkultur Wien (BOKU-WIEN). Publication: CRISPR/Cas9-Mediated Homology-Directed Genome Editing in Pichia pastoris. Gassler T, Heistinger L, Mattanovich D, Gasser B, Prielhofer R. Methods Mol Biol. 2019;1923:211-225. doi: 10.1007/978-1-4939-9024-5_9. PubMed 30737742.
Backbone
  Vector backbone: Episomal ARS/CEN Backbone
  Vector type: Yeast Expression, CRISPR
  Selectable markers: Hygromycin
Growth in bacteria
  Bacterial resistance: Hygromycin, 200 μg/mL
  Growth temperature: 37°C
  Growth strain: DH5alpha
  Copy number: High Copy
Gene/Insert 1
  Gene/Insert name: HH - FS23 linker - HDV
  Cloning method: Restriction Enzyme; 5′ cloning site BbsI (not destroyed); 3′ cloning site BbsI (not destroyed)
  Sequencing primers: 5′ pGAP fw
Gene/Insert 2
  Gene/Insert name: human codon-optimized hcas9 sequence fused to a nuclear localization signal (NLS) (alt name: hcas9)
  Species: H. sapiens (human); Streptococcus pyogenes, Pichia pastoris
  Insert size (bp): 4140
Resource information
  A portion of this plasmid was derived from a plasmid made by: The original Cas9 sequence was taken from from DiCarlo et al., (Addgene ID 43802). Reference: DiCarlo JE, Norville JE, Mali P, Rios X, Aach J, Church GM. 2013. Genome engineering in Saccharomyces cerevisiae using CRISPR-Cas systems. Nucleic Acids Res 41:4336-43.
Terms and licenses: Academic/Nonprofit Terms; Industry Terms: Not Available to Industry
Depositor comments: Additional Publication: Prielhofer, R. etal (2017) BMC Syst Biol. 11,123 (PMID:29221460)
How to cite: BB3cH_pGAP_23*_pLAT1_Cas9 was a gift from Brigitte Gasser (Addgene plasmid # 104907 ; http://n2t.net/addgene:104907 ; RRID:Addgene_104907)
