[The description below was written by a language model from this plasmid's Addgene catalogue record and pLannotate feature annotations shown in this document.]
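Description:
BB3cH_pGAP_23*_pLAT1_Cas9 is a 9.3 kb episomal yeast CRISPR/Cas9 vector for genome editing in Pichia pastoris, part of a modular cloning backbone series. It is maintained in E. coli through a high-copy ColE1/pUC-type origin and in yeast through an ARS/CEN element (annotated as the S. cerevisiae CEN6 centromere fused to an autonomously replicating sequence), so it replicates without integrating into the genome. A single hphMX6 cassette, ending in the Ashbya gossypii TEF terminator, provides hygromycin resistance, and the record lists hygromycin as the selection in both the bacterial and the yeast host.

The plasmid carries two expression units. In the first, the constitutive P. pastoris GAP promoter drives a guide RNA acceptor cassette made of a hammerhead (HH) ribozyme, an FS23 placeholder linker and an HDV ribozyme. The linker is flanked by retained BbsI sites, allowing a PCR-generated HH-sgRNA-HDV fragment to be inserted directly. Because the guide is transcribed from a Pol II promoter, the flanking self-cleaving ribozymes trim the transcript to release an sgRNA with defined ends. In the second unit, a human codon-optimised Streptococcus pyogenes Cas9 fused to a nuclear localization signal, derived from an earlier S. cerevisiae CRISPR plasmid, is expressed from the LAT1 promoter and terminated by the S. cerevisiae CYC1 terminator. The automated annotation does not label the LAT1 promoter. It does place a fragment resembling an RNase H2 subunit gene upstream of Cas9, which may simply be a homology hit within the native promoter region.

The construct is used for CRISPR/Cas9-mediated, homology-directed genome editing in P. pastoris, with Cas9 and the guide supplied together from one hygromycin-selected episomal plasmid.
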