Features (pLannotate 1.2.2; 8 found; start..end, strand, type, name):
     62..650     -  rep_origin     ori: high-copy-number ColE1/pMB1/pBR322/pUC origin of replication
    737..1213    +  promoter       GAP promoter: promoter for Pichia pastoris glyceraldehyde-3-phosphate dehydrogenase
   1774..2472    +  CDS            rnh201 (fragment): RNH2A_SCHPO - Protein inferred from homology: Swiss-Prot protein existence level 3. Endonuclease that specifically degrades the RNA of RNA-DNA hybrids. Participates in DNA replication. From Schizosaccharomyces pombe (strain 972 / ATCC 24843) (Fission yeast).
   2757..6860    +  CDS            cas9: CAS9_STRP1 - Also known as csn1 From Streptococcus pyogenes serotype M1.
   6965..7212    +  terminator     CYC1 terminator: S. cerevisiae CYC1; transcription terminator for CYC1
   7232..8807    +  gene           hphMX6: yeast selectable marker conferring hygromycin resistance
   8610..8807    +  terminator     TEF terminator: Ashbya gossypii TEF terminator
   8819..9322    +  misc_feature   CEN/ARS: S. cerevisiae CEN6 centromere fused to an autonomously replicating sequence
>Addgene plasmid #104907 | BB3cH_pGAP_23*_pLAT1_Cas9 | addgene full sequence | sequence record 206042 | Addgene NGS Result
CGCTGTGAGCAAAAGGCCAGCAAAAGGCCAGGAACCGTAAAAAGGCCGCGTTGCTGGCGTTTTTCCATAG
GCTCCGCCCCCCTGACGAGCATCACAAAAATCGACGCTCAAGTCAGAGGTGGCGAAACCCGACAGGACTA
TAAAGATACCAGGCGTTTCCCCCTGGAAGCTCCCTCGTGCGCTCTCCTGTTCCGACCCTGCCGCTTACCG
GATACCTGTCCGCCTTTCTCCCTTCGGGAAGCGTGGCGCTTTCTCATAGCTCACGCTGTAGGTATCTCAG
TTCGGTGTAGGTCGTTCGCTCCAAGCTGGGCTGTGTGCACGAACCCCCCGTTCAGCCCGACCGCTGCGCC
TTATCCGGTAACTATCGTCTTGAGTCCAACCCGGTAAGACACGACTTATCGCCACTGGCAGCAGCCACTG
GTAACAGGATTAGCAGAGCGAGGTATGTAGGCGGTGCTACAGAGTTCTTGAAGTGGTGGCCTAACTACGG
CTACACTAGAAGAACAGTATTTGGTATCTGCGCTCTGCTGAAGCCAGTTACCTTCGGAAAAAGAGTTGGT
AGCTCTTGATCCGGCAAACAAACCACCGCTGGTAGCGGTGGTTTTTTTGTTTGCAAGCAGCAGATTACGC
GCAGAAAAAAAGGATCTCAAGAAGATCCTTTGATCTTTTCTACGGGGTGGAGCGCAAAAAACCCCGCCCC
TGACAGGGCGGGGTTTTTTCGCGATCGGAGGATCCTTTTTTGTAGAAATGTCTTGGTGTCCTCGTCCAAT
CAGGTAGCCATCTCTGAAATATCTGGCTCCGTTGCAACTCCGAACGACCTGCTGGCAACGTAAAATTCTC
CGGGGTAAAACTTAAATGTGGAGTAATGGAACCAGAAACGTCTCTTCCCTTCTCTCTCCTTCCACCGCCC
GTTACCGTCCCTAGGAAATTTTACTCTGCTGGAGAGCTTCTTCTACGGCCCCCTTGCAGCAATGCTCTTC
CCAGCATTACGTTGCGGGTAAAACGGAGGTCGTGTACCCGACCTAGCAGCCCAGGGATGGAAAAGTCCCG
GCCGTCGCTGGCAATAATAGCGGGCGGACGCATGTCATGAGATTATTGGAAACCACCAGAATCGAATATA
AAAGGCGAACACCTTTCCCAATTTTGGTTTCTCCTGACCCAAAGACTTTAAATTTAATTTATTTGTCCCT
ATTTCAATCAATTGAACAACTATCAAAACACCATGGCGTCTTCGGATCCCTCGAGGAAGACGCGCTTTTA
GTGTACATCTGATAATATAGTACTACCACGTATGATAATGTAGAGAATAGGCTTCCTTGTCGAGTGTGTT
TGCAGTTTTCTTGAGTTTCAAGGTTTAAATGCTGGTATATTAGTTCATCGAAGGTTTCAGCCAATAGCAC
CTTAAATCAATCAAACTAATTCGACTCTTACGAAAGAGCCTACTGTGTTTAGTATCGAAGTCGTTTACCT
TTCATGTTGAATAGCTTCCTCTCTGACCCTAACATTTCAAGATCCTCCTAAAGTTACCCGGATTGTGAAA
TTCTAATGATCCACCTGCCCAATGCATTTTTTCTTTATTCAGTTTACCTTTTTTACCTAATATACGAGCT
TGTTAAAGTAAGTGGCACTGCAATACTAGGCTTATTGTTGATATTATGATGAATCGTTTTCACAAACTTG
ATTTCCTGTGAACTCACCATGTACTAAGGAAAAAAACATGCATCACCATCTGAATATTTGACCGCTCCGG
GGAGGGAAGAATATGAACCACGATTGAAAGACTTTGGGTTTGCCGATTCTAAAACACTTACTGAACAGAA
AAGAAGTGAATTATTAGAGAGTTTATGCAACGGAGATCATGAGCTTAGAAAGAACGTAGGCTGGGCAACA
ACATCCATTTCTGCCTGCGATATTTCCAGTGCAATGCTAAAGCCACATAATATAGGCAATTACAACTTGA
ATGAGCAGGCTCATGATGTCACCATGGAACTGATAGATAAAGTCATCCAAAAAGGTGTCAATTTACGGCA
CGTCTACGTAGATACTGTCGGACCTCCAGCATCATACCAAAAGAAACTGCAACAAAGGTTTCCCGCACTG
CTGATCACCGTATCTAAAAAAGCAGATGCCATCTATCCATGTGTTTCAAGTGCTTCAGTTTGCGCCAAGG
TCACTAGAGACGTCTGTTTGAGAACCTCAAATGGGGAGGAGAACCTATTAGATTGTGGGTCTGGATATCC
CTCGGACCCAAATACTAAGAAATGGCTAGCCCAGTCTATACATCCATTGTTTGGCTGGAGTCGTGATGTC
AGGTTTTCGTGGCAGACGGCCAAAGATTGTCTTGAGAGACACAACTCAATCAAAGTTGTGTTTGGCGAAG
AGGAGCCTACCCCGGTTAATTTCGGTGATCTGGGGTTGAGCAAACAGAAGCCCGACTTTAAGGATTTAGA
AATCAGTACCAGTTGGTGGGGACATTAATTGGTGGAGGAGAGCCAATATTCTCAACTGTTCGTAGGACCA
TAACCCCCCACTCGCACCAGAAATACTCATTGGCGCTGACAACTAGTTTGAGCCGCTTCAATTGCGGCAA
GTCCCCAGTTTTGTTTGGTACTCCCCTCTCGCCTCGCGTGTTTTTGTTCCTCCGAATTGTGCATCACCCT
GTCACATCCGTACACCATCGGAACACTCTGCTCCTCCTCCTTTCTCCTCTTAATTGAACGTATATCTAAT
TACCCTAATAACAAGTATCTTCAACCATGGACAAGAAGTACTCCATTGGGCTCGATATCGGCACAAACAG
CGTCGGTTGGGCCGTCATTACGGACGAGTACAAGGTGCCGAGCAAAAAATTCAAAGTTCTGGGCAATACC
GATCGCCACAGCATAAAGAAGAACCTCATTGGCGCCCTCCTGTTCGACTCCGGGGAGACGGCCGAAGCCA
CGCGGCTCAAAAGAACAGCACGGCGCAGATATACCCGCAGAAAGAATCGGATCTGCTACCTGCAGGAGAT
CTTTAGTAATGAGATGGCTAAGGTGGATGACTCTTTCTTCCATAGGCTGGAGGAGTCCTTTTTGGTGGAG
GAGGATAAAAAGCACGAGCGCCACCCAATCTTTGGCAATATCGTGGACGAGGTGGCGTACCATGAAAAGT
ACCCAACCATATATCATCTGAGGAAGAAGCTTGTAGACAGTACTGATAAGGCTGACTTGCGGTTGATCTA
TCTCGCGCTGGCGCATATGATCAAATTTCGGGGACACTTCCTCATCGAGGGGGACCTGAACCCAGACAAC
AGCGATGTCGACAAACTCTTTATCCAACTGGTTCAGACTTACAATCAGCTTTTCGAAGAGAACCCGATCA
ACGCATCCGGAGTTGACGCCAAAGCAATCCTGAGCGCTAGGCTGTCCAAATCCCGGCGGCTCGAAAACCT
CATCGCACAGCTCCCTGGGGAGAAGAAGAACGGCCTGTTTGGTAATCTTATCGCCCTGTCACTCGGGCTG
ACCCCCAACTTTAAATCTAACTTCGACCTGGCCGAAGATGCCAAGCTTCAACTGAGCAAAGACACCTACG
ATGATGATCTCGACAATCTGCTGGCCCAGATCGGCGACCAGTACGCAGACCTTTTTTTGGCGGCAAAGAA
CCTGTCAGACGCCATTCTGCTGAGTGATATTCTGCGAGTGAACACGGAGATCACCAAAGCTCCGCTGAGC
GCTAGTATGATCAAGCGCTATGATGAGCACCACCAAGACTTGACTTTGCTGAAGGCCCTTGTCAGACAGC
AACTGCCTGAGAAGTACAAGGAAATTTTCTTCGATCAGTCTAAAAATGGCTACGCCGGATACATTGACGG
CGGAGCAAGCCAGGAGGAATTTTACAAATTTATTAAGCCCATCTTGGAAAAAATGGACGGCACCGAGGAG
CTGCTGGTAAAGCTTAACAGAGAAGATCTGTTGCGCAAACAGCGCACTTTCGACAATGGAAGCATCCCCC
ACCAGATTCACCTGGGCGAACTGCACGCTATCCTCAGGCGGCAAGAGGATTTCTACCCCTTTTTGAAAGA
TAACAGGGAAAAGATTGAGAAAATCCTCACATTTCGGATACCCTACTATGTAGGCCCCCTCGCCCGGGGA
AATTCCAGATTCGCGTGGATGACTCGCAAATCAGAAGAGACTATCACTCCCTGGAACTTCGAGGAAGTCG
TGGATAAGGGGGCCTCTGCCCAGTCCTTCATCGAAAGGATGACTAACTTTGATAAAAATCTGCCTAACGA
AAAGGTGCTTCCTAAACACTCTCTGCTGTACGAGTACTTCACAGTTTATAACGAGCTCACCAAGGTCAAA
TACGTCACAGAAGGGATGAGAAAGCCAGCATTCCTGTCTGGAGAGCAGAAGAAAGCTATCGTGGACCTCC
TCTTCAAGACGAACCGGAAAGTTACCGTGAAACAGCTCAAAGAGGACTATTTCAAAAAGATTGAATGTTT
CGACTCTGTTGAAATCAGCGGAGTGGAGGATCGCTTCAACGCATCCCTGGGAACGTATCACGATCTCCTG
AAAATCATTAAAGACAAGGACTTCCTGGACAATGAGGAGAACGAGGACATTCTTGAGGACATTGTCCTCA
CCCTTACGTTGTTTGAAGATAGGGAGATGATTGAAGAACGCTTGAAAACTTACGCTCATCTCTTCGACGA
CAAAGTCATGAAACAGCTCAAGAGGCGCCGATATACAGGATGGGGGCGGCTGTCAAGAAAACTGATCAAT
GGGATCCGAGACAAGCAGAGTGGAAAGACAATCCTGGATTTTCTTAAGTCCGATGGATTTGCCAACCGGA
ACTTCATGCAGTTGATCCATGATGACTCTCTCACCTTTAAGGAGGACATCCAGAAAGCACAAGTTTCTGG
CCAGGGGGACAGCCTTCACGAGCACATCGCTAATCTTGCAGGTAGCCCAGCTATCAAAAAGGGAATACTG
CAGACCGTTAAGGTCGTGGATGAACTCGTCAAAGTAATGGGAAGGCATAAGCCCGAGAATATCGTTATCG
AGATGGCCCGAGAGAACCAAACTACCCAGAAGGGACAGAAGAACAGTAGGGAAAGGATGAAGAGGATTGA
AGAGGGTATAAAAGAACTGGGGTCCCAAATCCTTAAGGAACACCCAGTTGAAAACACCCAGCTTCAGAAT
GAGAAGCTCTACCTGTACTACCTGCAGAACGGCAGGGACATGTACGTGGATCAGGAACTGGACATCAATC
GGCTCTCCGACTACGACGTGGATCATATCGTGCCCCAGTCTTTTCTCAAAGATGATTCTATTGATAATAA
AGTGTTGACAAGATCCGATAAAAATAGAGGGAAGAGTGATAACGTCCCCTCAGAAGAAGTTGTCAAGAAA
ATGAAAAATTATTGGCGGCAGCTGCTGAACGCCAAACTGATCACACAACGGAAGTTCGATAATCTGACTA
AGGCTGAACGAGGTGGCCTGTCTGAGTTGGATAAAGCCGGCTTCATCAAAAGGCAGCTTGTTGAGACACG
CCAGATCACCAAGCACGTGGCCCAAATTCTCGATTCACGCATGAACACCAAGTACGATGAAAATGACAAA
CTGATTCGAGAGGTGAAAGTTATTACTCTGAAGTCTAAGCTCGTCTCAGATTTCAGAAAGGACTTTCAGT
TTTATAAGGTGAGAGAGATCAACAATTACCACCATGCGCATGATGCCTACCTGAATGCAGTGGTAGGCAC
TGCACTTATCAAAAAATATCCCAAGCTTGAATCTGAATTTGTTTACGGAGACTATAAAGTGTACGATGTT
AGGAAAATGATCGCAAAGTCTGAGCAGGAAATAGGCAAGGCCACCGCTAAGTACTTCTTTTACAGCAATA
TTATGAATTTTTTCAAGACCGAGATTACACTGGCCAATGGAGAGATTCGGAAGCGACCACTTATCGAAAC
AAACGGAGAAACAGGAGAAATCGTGTGGGACAAGGGTAGGGATTTCGCGACAGTCCGGAAGGTCCTGTCC
ATGCCGCAGGTGAACATCGTTAAAAAGACCGAAGTACAGACCGGAGGCTTCTCCAAGGAAAGTATCCTCC
CGAAAAGGAACAGCGACAAGCTGATCGCACGCAAAAAAGATTGGGACCCCAAGAAATACGGCGGATTCGA
TTCTCCTACAGTCGCTTACAGTGTACTGGTTGTGGCCAAAGTGGAGAAAGGGAAGTCTAAAAAACTCAAA
AGCGTCAAGGAACTGCTGGGCATCACAATCATGGAGCGATCAAGCTTCGAAAAAAACCCCATCGACTTTC
TCGAGGCGAAAGGATATAAAGAGGTCAAAAAAGACCTCATCATTAAGCTTCCCAAGTACTCTCTCTTTGA
GCTTGAAAACGGCCGGAAACGAATGCTCGCTAGTGCGGGCGAGCTGCAGAAAGGTAACGAGCTGGCACTG
CCCTCTAAATACGTTAATTTCTTGTATCTGGCCAGCCACTATGAAAAGCTCAAAGGGTCCCCCGAAGATA
ATGAGCAGAAGCAGCTGTTCGTGGAACAACACAAACACTACCTTGATGAGATCATCGAGCAAATAAGCGA
ATTCTCCAAAAGAGTGATCCTCGCCGACGCTAACCTCGATAAGGTGCTTTCTGCTTACAATAAGCACAGG
GATAAGCCCATCAGGGAGCAGGCAGAAAACATTATCCACTTGTTTACTCTGACCAACTTGGGCGCGCCTG
CAGCCTTCAAGTACTTCGACACCACCATAGACAGAAAGCGGTACACCTCTACAAAGGAGGTCCTGGACGC
CACACTGATTCATCAGTCAATTACGGGGCTCTATGAAACAAGAATCGACCTCTCTCAGCTCGGTGGAGAC
AGCAGGGCTGACCCCAAGAAGAAGAGGAAGGTGTGAGCTTCGTCCGACGGCGGCCCGACGGGTCCGAGGC
CTCGGAGATCCGTCCCCCTTTTCCTTTGTCGATATCATGTAATTAGTTATGTCACGCTTACATTCACGCC
CTCCCCCCACATCCGCTCTAACCGAAAAGGAAGGAGTTAGACAACCTGAAGTCTAGGTCCCTATTTATTT
TTTTATAGTTATGTTAGTATTAAGAACGTTATTTATATTTCAAATTTTTCTTTTTTTTCTGTACAGACGC
GTGTACGCATGTAACATTATACTGAAAACCTTGCTTGAGAAGGTTTTGGGACGCTCGAAGGCTTTAATTT
GCAAGCTGGCGCTAATTCATGGACATGGAGGCCCAGAATACCCTCCTTGACAGTCTTGACGTGCGCAGCT
CAGGGGCATGATGTGACTGTCGCCCGTACATTTAGCCCATACATCCCCATGTATAATCATTTGCATCCAT
ACATTTTGATGGCCGCACGGCGCGAAGCAAAAATTACGGCTCCTCGCTGCAGACGTGCGAGCAGGGAAAC
GCTCCCCTCACAGACGCGTTGAATTGTCCCCACGCCGCGCCCCTGTAGAGAAATATAAAAGGTTAGGATT
TGCCACTGAGGTTCTTCTTTCATATACTTCCTTTTAAAATCTTGCTAGGATACAGTTCTCACATCACATC
CGAACATAAACAACCATGGGTAAAAAGCCTGAACTCACCGCGACGTCTGTCGAGAAGTTTCTGATCGAAA
AGTTCGACAGCGTCTCCGACCTGATGCAGCTCTCGGAGGGCGAAGAATCTCGTGCTTTCAGCTTCGATGT
AGGAGGGCGTGGATATGTCCTGCGGGTAAATAGCTGCGCCGATGGTTTCTACAAAGATCGTTATGTTTAT
CGGCACTTTGCATCGGCCGCGCTCCCGATTCCGGAAGTGCTTGACATTGGGGAATTCAGCGAGAGCCTGA
CCTATTGCATCTCCCGCCGTGCACAGGGTGTCACGTTGCAAGACCTCCCTGAAACCGAACTGCCCGCTGT
TCTGCAGCCGGTCGCGGAGGCCATGGATGCGATCGCTGCGGCCGATCTTAGCCAGACGAGCGGGTTCGGC
CCATTCGGACCGCAAGGAATCGGTCAATACACTACATGGCGTGATTTCATATGCGCGATTGCTGATCCCC
ATGTGTATCACTGGCAAACTGTGATGGACGACACCGTCAGTGCGTCCGTCGCGCAGGCTCTCGATGAGCT
GATGCTTTGGGCCGAGGACTGCCCCGAAGTCCGGCACCTCGTGCACGCGGATTTCGGCTCCAACAATGTC
CTGACGGACAATGGCCGCATAACAGCGGTCATTGACTGGAGCGAGGCGATGTTCGGGGATTCCCAATACG
AGGTCGCCAACATCTTCTTCTGGAGGCCGTGGTTGGCTTGTATGGAGCAGCAGACGCGCTACTTCGAGCG
GAGGCATCCGGAGCTTGCAGGATCGCCGCGGCTCCGGGCGTATATGCTCCGCATTGGTCTTGACCAACTC
TATCAGAGCTTGGTTGACGGCAATTTCGATGATGCAGCTTGGGCGCAGGGTCGATGCGACGCAATCGTCC
GATCCGGAGCCGGGACTGTCGGGCGTACACAAATCGCCCGCAGAAGCGCGGCCGTCTGGACCGATGGCTG
TGTAGAAGTACTCGCCGATAGTGGAAACCGACGCCCCAGCACTCGTCCGAGGGCAAAGGAATAATCAGTA
CTGACAATAAAAAGATTCTTGTTTTCAAGAACTTGTCATTTGTATAGTTTTTTTATATTGTAGTTGTTCT
ATTTTAATCAAATGTTAGCGTGATTTATATTTTTTTTCGCCTCGACATCATCTGCCCAGATGCGAAGTTA
AGTGCGCAGAAAGTAATATCATGCGTCAATCGTATGTGAATGCTGGTCGCTATACTGGCTTCCTTTTCAT
CACGTGCTATAAAAATAATTATAATTTAAATTTTTTAATATAAATATATAAATTAAAAATAGAAAGTAAA
AAAAGAAATTAAAGAAAAAATAGTTTTTGTTTTCCGAAGATGTAAAAGACTCTAGGGGGATCGCCAACAA
ATACTACCTTTTATCTTGCTCTTCCTGCTCTCAGGTATTAATGCCGAATTGTTTCATCTTGTCTGTGTAG
AACACCACACACGAAAATCCTGTGATTTTACATTTTACTTATCGTTAATCGAATGTATATCTATTTAATC
TGCTTTTCTTGTCTAATAAATATATATGTAAAGTACGCTTTTTGTTGAAATTTTTTAAACCTTTGTTTAT
TTTTTTTTCTTCATTCCGTAACTCTTCTACCTTCTTTATTTACTTTCTAAAATCCAAATACAAAACATAA
AAATAAATAAACACAGAGTAAATTCCCAAATTATTCCATCATTAAAAGATACGAGGCGCGTGTAAGTTAC
AGGCAAGCGATCG
